Addgene plasmid #65464: pKS011
Purpose: pSC101 based plasmid where pl-tetO expression drives synthesis of construct expressing (N to C terminal) MBP (Maltose Binding Protein), Ntag, and mCherry
Depositing lab: Keith Tyo. Depositing organization: Northwestern University. Publication: N-Terminal-Based Targeted, Inducible Protein Degradation in Escherichia coli. Sekar K, Gentile AM, Bostick JW, Tyo KE. PLoS One. 2016 Feb 22;11(2):e0149746. doi: 10.1371/journal.pone.0149746. eCollection 2016. PONE-D-15-42990 PubMed 26900850.
Backbone
  Vector backbone: pSC101
  Vector type: Bacterial Expression
Growth in bacteria
  Bacterial resistance: Chloramphenicol, 25 μg/mL
  Growth temperature: 37°C
  Growth strain: DH5alpha
  Copy number: Low Copy
Gene/Insert
  Gene/Insert name: MBP-Ntag-mCherry
  Insert size (bp): 2270
  Promoter: pl-TetO
  Tag / fusion protein: MBP; FLAG
  Cloning method: Gibson Cloning
  Sequencing primers: 5′ GGCGTATCACGAGGCCCTTTC; 3′ GGATAACAGAAAGGCCGGGAAATAC
Terms and licenses: Academic/Nonprofit Terms; Industry Terms: Not Available to Industry
How to cite: pKS011 was a gift from Keith Tyo (Addgene plasmid # 65464 ; http://n2t.net/addgene:65464 ; RRID:Addgene_65464)
