[The description below was written by a language model from this plasmid's Addgene catalogue record and pLannotate feature annotations shown in this document.]
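Description:
pKS011 is a low-copy bacterial expression plasmid of about 5.8 kb built on the pSC101 backbone for use in Escherichia coli. Replication depends on the pSC101 origin together with the plasmid-encoded Rep101 (RepA) protein. Selection is by chloramphenicol, through a chloramphenicol acetyltransferase gene driven by its own cat promoter and oriented opposite to the expression cassette. Several transcription terminators (rrnB T1, two copies of lambda t0, and a fragment of lambda tL3 spanning the numbering origin) insulate the replication, resistance and expression units from one another.

The payload is a roughly 2.3 kb fusion gene, MBP-Ntag-mCherry, transcribed from the pL-tetO promoter. In the feature table this promoter appears as two tet operator sites just upstream of the coding region. The adjacent short hit to a human H1-derived promoter is most likely an annotation artefact of the shared operator sequence. Because these operators bind TetR, expression should be repressed where TetR is supplied and relieved by a tetracycline-type inducer, but no tetR gene is annotated on this plasmid.

From N to C terminus the protein consists of maltose binding protein, a linker region containing a partial match to a TEV protease recognition site, the "Ntag" segment, a FLAG epitope (annotated as a fragment of 3xFLAG) and the red fluorescent protein mCherry. A short match to human SF3B1 falls within the Ntag region and is probably incidental similarity rather than a deliberate insert. The record does not define the Ntag itself. The associated publication concerns N-terminal-based, inducible targeted protein degradation in E. coli, which suggests that mCherry fluorescence and the FLAG tag serve as readouts of the fusion protein's stability.
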