Features (pLannotate 1.2.2; 16 found; start..end, strand, type, name):
    272..358     +  terminator     rrnB T1 terminator: Escherichia coli rrnB; transcription terminator T1 from the E. coli rrnB gene
    407..501     +  terminator     lambda t0 terminator: transcription terminator from phage lambda
    993..1215    +  rep_origin     pSC101 ori: low-copy replication origin that requires the Rep101 protein
   1263..2213    +  CDS            Rep101: RepA protein needed for replication with the pSC101 origin; rep101
   2426..2520    -  terminator     lambda t0 terminator: transcription terminator from phage lambda
   2543..3202    -  CDS            CmR: chloramphenicol acetyltransferase; cat; confers resistance to chloramphenicol
   3203..3305    -  promoter       cat promoter: promoter of the E. coli cat gene encoding chloramphenicol acetyltransferase
   3390..3408    +  protein_bind   tet operator: tetO; bacterial operator O2 for the tetR and tetA genes tetracycline repressor TetR
   3415..3433    +  protein_bind   tet operator: tetO; bacterial operator O2 for the tetR and tetA genes tetracycline repressor TetR
   3439..3458    +  promoter       H1-2O2 promoter (fragment): doxycycline-inducible variant of the human H1 RNA promoter (Henriksen et al., 2007)
   3497..4672    +  CDS            MBP: maltose binding protein from E. coli; malE; This gene encodes a signal sequence that can direct MBP to the bacterial periplasm.
   4754..4770    +  CDS            TEV site (fragment): tobacco etch virus (TEV) protease recognition and cleavage site
   4844..4987    +  CDS            SF3B1 (fragment): SF3B1_HUMAN - Also known as SAP155. Experimental evidence at protein level: Swiss-Prot protein existence level 1. Involved in pre-mRNA splicing as a component of the splicing factor SF3B complex (PubMed:27720643). SF3B complex is required for 'A' complex assembly formed by the stable binding of U2 snRNP to the branchpoint sequence (BPS) in pre-mRNA. Sequence independent binding of SF3A/SF3B complex upstream of the branch site is essential, it may anchor U2 snRNP to the pre-mRNA (PubMed:12234937). Together with other U2 snRNP complex components may also play a role in the selective processing o
   5032..5056    +  CDS            3xFLAG (fragment): three tandem FLAG® epitope tags, followed by an enterokinase cleavage site
   5057..5764    +  CDS            mCherry: mCherry is a basic (constitutively fluorescent) red fluorescent protein published in 2004, derived from Discosoma sp.. It is reported to be a very rapidly-maturing monomer with low acid sensitivity.
   5770..231     +  terminator     λ tL3 terminator (fragment) (across the origin): transcription terminator tL3 from phage λ
>Addgene plasmid #65464 | pKS011 | depositor full sequence | sequence record 116873 | pKS011 sequence 5771 bps
TATCCGGGTAGGCGCAATCACTTTCGTCTCTACTCCGTTACAAAGCGAGGCTGGGTATTTCCCGGCCTTT
CTGTTATCCGAAATCCACTGAAAGCACAGCGGCTGGCTGAGGAGATAAATAATAAACGAGGGGCTGTATG
CACAAAGCATCTTCTGTTGAGTTAAGAACGAGTATCGAGATGGCACATAGCCTTGCTCAAATTGGAATCA
GGTTTGTGCCAATACCAGTAGAAACAGACGAAGGATCCCATGGTACGCGTGCTAGAGGCATCAAATAAAA
CGAAAGGCTCAGTCGAAAGACTGGGCCTTTCGTTTTATCTGTTGTTTGTCGGTGAACGCTCTCCTGAGTA
GGACAAATCCGCCGCCCTAGACCTAGGCTGTCAGACCAAGTTTACGAGCTCGCTTGGACTCCTGTTGATA
GATCCAGTAATGACCTCAGAACTCCATCTGGATTTGTTCAGAACGCTCGGTTGCCGCCGGGCGTTTTTTA
TTGGTGAGAATCCAAGCACTAGGGACAGTAAGACGGGTAAGCCTGTTGATGATACCGCTGCCTTACTGGG
TGCATTAGCCAGTCTGAATGACCTGTCACGGGATAATCCGAAGTGGTCAGACTGGAAAATCAGAGGGCAG
GAACTGCTGAACAGCAAAAAGTCAGATAGCACCACATAGCAGACCCGCCATAAAACGCCCTGAGAAGCCC
GTGACGGGCTTTTCTTGTATTATGGGTAGTTTCCTTGCATGAATCCATAAAAGGCGCCTGTAGTGCCATT
TACCCCCATTCACTGCCAGAGCCGTGAGCGCAGCGAACTGAATGTCACGAAAAAGACAGCGACTCAGGTG
CCTGATGGTCGGAGACAAAAGGAATATTCAGCGATTTGCCCGAGCTTGCGAGGGTGCTACTTAAGCCTTT
AGGGTTTTAAGGTCTGTTTTGTAGAGGAGCAAACAGCGTTTGCGACATCCTTTTGTAATACTGCGGAACT
GACTAAAGTAGTGAGTTATACACAGGGCTGGGATCTATTCTTTTTATCTTTTTTTATTCTTTCTTTATTC
TATAAATTATAACCACTTGAATATAAACAAAAAAAACACACAAAGGTCTAGCGGAATTTACAGAGGGTCT
AGCAGAATTTACAAGTTTTCCAGCAAAGGTCTAGCAGAATTTACAGATACCCACAACTCAAAGGAAAAGG
ACATGTAATTATCATTGACTAGCCCATCTCAATTGGTATAGTGATTAAAATCACCTAGACCAATTGAGAT
GTATGTCTGAATTAGTTGTTTTCAAAGCAAATGAACTAGCGATTAGTCGCTATGACTTAACGGAGCATGA
AACCAAGCTAATTTTATGCTGTGTGGCACTACTCAACCCCACGATTGAAAACCCTACAAGGAAAGAACGG
ACGGTATCGTTCACTTATAACCAATACGCTCAGATGATGAACATCAGTAGGGAAAATGCTTATGGTGTAT
TAGCTAAAGCAACCAGAGAGCTGATGACGAGAACTGTGGAAATCAGGAATCCTTTGGTTAAAGGCTTTGA
GATTTTCCAGTGGACAAACTATGCCAAGTTCTCAAGCGAAAAATTAGAATTAGTTTTTAGTGAAGAGATA
TTGCCTTATCTTTTCCAGTTAAAAAAATTCATAAAATATAATCTGGAACATGTTAAGTCTTTTGAAAACA
AATACTCTATGAGGATTTATGAGTGGTTATTAAAAGAACTAACACAAAAGAAAACTCACAAGGCAAATAT
AGAGATTAGCCTTGATGAATTTAAGTTCATGTTAATGCTTGAAAATAACTACCATGAGTTTAAAAGGCTT
AACCAATGGGTTTTGAAACCAATAAGTAAAGATTTAAACACTTACAGCAATATGAAATTGGTGGTTGATA
AGCGAGGCCGCCCGACTGATACGTTGATTTTCCAAGTTGAACTAGATAGACAAATGGATCTCGTAACCGA
ACTTGAGAACAACCAGATAAAAATGAATGGTGACAAAATACCAACAACCATTACATCAGATTCCTACCTA
CGTAACGGACTAAGAAAAACACTACACGATGCTTTAACTGCAAAAATTCAGCTCACCAGTTTTGAGGCAA
AATTTTTGAGTGACATGCAAAGTAAGCATGATCTCAATGGTTCGTTCTCATGGCTCACGCAAAAACAACG
AACCACACTAGAGAACATACTGGCTAAATACGGAAGGATCTGAGGTTCTTATGGCTCTTGTATCTATCAG
TGAAGCATCAAGACTAACAAACAAAAGTAGAACAACTGTTCACCGTTAGATATCAAAGGGAAAACTGTCC
ATATGCACAGATGAAAACGGTGTAAAAAAGATAGATACATCAGAGCTTTTACGAGTTTTTGGTGCATTTA
AAGCTGTTCACCATGAACAGATCGACAATGTAACCTAGTGCTTGGATTCTCACCAATAAAAAACGCCCGG
CGGCAACCGAGCGTTCTGAACAAATCCAGATGGAGTTCTGAGGTCATTACTGGATCTATCAACAGGAGTC
CAAGCGAGCTCCCTTAAAAAAATTACGCCCCGCCCTGCCACTCATCGCAGTACTGTTGTAATTCATTAAG
CATTCTGCCGACATGGAAGCCATCACAGACGGCATGATGAACCTGAATCGCCAGCGGCATCAGCACCTTG
TCGCCTTGCGTATAATATTTGCCCATGGTGAAAACGGGGGCGAAGAAGTTGTCCATATTGGCCACGTTTA
AATCAAAACTGGTGAAACTCACCCAGGGATTGGCTGAGACGAAAAACATATTCTCAATAAACCCTTTAGG
GAAATAGGCCAGGTTTTCACCGTAACACGCCACATCTTGCGAATATATGTGTAGAAACTGCCGGAAATCG
TCGTGGTATTCACTCCAGAGCGATGAAAACGTTTCAGTTTGCTCATGGAAAACGGTGTAACAAGGGTGAA
CACTATCCCATATCACCAGCTCACCGTCTTTCATTGCCATACGGAATTCCGGATGAGCATTCATCAGGCG
GGCAAGAATGTGAATAAAGGCCGGATAAAACTTGTGCTTATTTTTCTTTACGGTCTTTAAAAAGGCCGTA
ATATCCAGCTGAACGGTCTGGTTATAGGTACATTGAGCAACTGACTGAAATGCCTCAAAATGTTCTTTAC
GATGCCATTGGGATATATCAACGGTGGTATATCCAGTGATTTTTTTCTCCATTTTAGCTTCCTTAGCTCC
TGAAAATCTCGATAACTCAAAAAATACGCCCGGTAGTGATCTTATTTCATTATGGTGAAAGTTGGAACCT
CTTACGTGCCGATCAACGGACGTCTAAGAAACCATTATTATCATGACATTAACCTATAAAAATAGGCGTA
TCACGAGGCCCTTTCGTCTTCACCTCGAGTCCCTATCAGTGATAGAGATTGACATCCCTATCAGTGATAG
AGATTGACATCCCTATCAGTGATAGAGATACTGAGCACATCAGCAGGACGCACTGACAGGTACCGCATGA
AAATAAAAACAGGTGCACGCATCCTCGCATTATCCGCATTAACGACGATGATGTTTTCCGCCTCGGCTCT
CGCCAAAATCGAAGAAGGTAAACTGGTAATCTGGATTAACGGCGATAAAGGCTATAACGGTCTCGCTGAA
GTCGGTAAGAAATTCGAGAAAGATACCGGAATTAAAGTCACCGTTGAGCATCCGGATAAACTGGAAGAGA
AATTCCCACAGGTTGCGGCAACTGGCGATGGCCCTGACATTATCTTCTGGGCACACGACCGCTTTGGTGG
CTACGCTCAATCTGGCCTGTTGGCTGAAATCACCCCGGACAAAGCGTTCCAGGACAAGCTGTATCCGTTT
ACCTGGGATGCCGTACGTTACAACGGCAAGCTGATTGCTTACCCGATCGCTGTTGAAGCGTTATCGCTGA
TTTATAACAAAGATCTGCTGCCGAACCCGCCAAAAACCTGGGAAGAGATCCCGGCGCTGGATAAAGAACT
GAAAGCGAAAGGTAAGAGCGCGCTGATGTTCAACCTGCAAGAACCGTACTTCACCTGGCCGCTGATTGCT
GCTGACGGGGGTTATGCGTTCAAGTATGAAAACGGCAAGTACGACATTAAAGACGTGGGCGTGGATAACG
CTGGCGCGAAAGCGGGTCTGACCTTCCTGGTTGACCTGATTAAAAACAAACACATGAATGCAGACACCGA
TTACTCCATCGCAGAAGCTGCCTTTAATAAAGGCGAAACAGCGATGACCATCAACGGCCCGTGGGCATGG
TCCAACATCGACACCAGCAAAGTGAATTATGGTGTAACGGTACTGCCGACCTTCAAGGGTCAACCATCCA
AACCGTTCGTTGGCGTGCTGAGCGCAGGTATTAACGCCGCCAGTCCGAACAAAGAGCTGGCAAAAGAGTT
CCTCGAAAACTATCTGCTGACTGATGAAGGTCTGGAAGCGGTTAATAAAGACAAACCGCTGGGTGCCGTA
GCGCTGAAGTCTTACGAGGAAGAGTTGGTGAAAGATCCGCGTATTGCCGCCACTATGGAAAACGCCCAGA
AAGGTGAAATCATGCCGAACATCCCGCAGATGTCCGCTTTCTGGTATGCCGTGCGTACTGCGGTGATCAA
CGCCGCCAGCGGTCGTCAGACTGTCGATGAAGCCCTGAAAGACGCGCAGACTAATTCGAGCTCGAACAAC
AACAACAATAACAATAACAACAACCTCGGGTCGATCACGTCGCTGTATAAGAAAGCCGGTTCGGAAAACC
TGTATTTTCAATTTCATAAAAGCGGTGCCTGGAAGCTGCCGGTGAGTCTGGTGAAACGTGGTATCGATAA
ACTGGATTATAAAGAACAGCTTCAAGCATGGCGCTGGGAACGCGAAATTGATGAACGCAACCGTCCGCTG
TCAGATGAGGAACTCGATGCAATGTTTCCTGAAGGTTACAAGGTTTTACCACCGCCGGCCGGCTACGTAC
CGATCCGCACGCCCGCACACATGGATCGTATCCCGGCAGCACGCACCACTGAAAACAGTAGCGACTACAA
AGATGACGATGACAAGATGGTGAGCAAGGGCGAGGAGGATAACATGGCCATCATCAAGGAGTTCATGCGC
TTCAAGGTTCACATGGAGGGCTCCGTGAACGGCCACGAGTTCGAGATCGAGGGCGAGGGCGAGGGCCGCC
CCTACGAGGGCACCCAGACCGCCAAGCTGAAGGTGACCAAGGGTGGCCCCCTGCCCTTCGCCTGGGACAT
CCTGTCCCCTCAGTTCATGTACGGCTCCAAGGCCTACGTGAAGCACCCCGCCGACATCCCCGACTACTTG
AAGCTGTCCTTCCCCGAGGGCTTCAAGTGGGAGCGCGTGATGAACTTCGAGGACGGCGGCGTGGTGACCG
TGACCCAGGACTCCTCCTTGCAGGACGGCGAGTTCATCTACAAGGTGAAGCTGCGCGGCACCAACTTCCC
CTCCGACGGCCCCGTAATGCAGAAGAAGACCATGGGCTGGGAGGCCTCCTCCGAGCGGATGTACCCCGAG
GACGGCGCCCTGAAGGGCGAGATCAAGCAGAGGCTGAAGCTGAAGGACGGCGGCCACTACGACGCTGAGG
TCAAGACCACCTACAAGGCCAAGAAGCCCGTGCAGCTGCCCGGCGCCTACAACGTCAACATCAAGTTGGA
CATCACCTCCCACAACGAGGACTACACCATCGTGGAACAGTACGAACGCGCCGAGGGCCGCCACTCCACC
GGCGGCATGGACGAGCTGTACAAGTAATAAA
