>Addgene plasmid #65464 | pKS011 | addgene partial sequence | sequence record 115017 | pBRforEco 5'-AATAGGCGTATCACGAGGC-3'
ATCAGCAGGACGCACTGACAGGTACCGCATGAAAATAAAAACAGGTGCACGCATCCTCGCATTATCCGCA
TTAACGACGATGATGTTTTCCGCCTCGGCTCTCGCCAAAATCGAAGAAGGTAAACTGGTAATCTGGATTA
ACGGCGATAAAGGCTATAACGGTCTCGCTGAAGTCGGTAAGAAATTCGAGAAAGATACCGGAATTAAAGT
CACCGTTGAGCATCCGGATAAACTGGAAGAGAAATTCCCACAGGTTGCGGCAACTGGCGATGGCCCTGAC
ATTATCTTCTGGGCACACGACCGCTTTGGTGGCTACGCTCAATCTGGCCTGTTGGCTGAAATCACCCCGG
ACAAAGCGTTCCAGGACAAGCTGTATCCGTTTACCTGGGATGCCGTACGTTACAACGGCAAGCTGATTGC
TTACCCGATCGCTGTTGAAGCGTTATCGCTGATTTATAACAAA
