>Addgene plasmid #65464 | pKS011 | addgene partial sequence | sequence record 115019 | mCherry-R 5'-TTGGTCACCTTCAGCTTGG-3'
GATGATGGCCATGTTATCCTCCTCGCCCTTGCTCACCATCTTGTCATCGTCATCTTTGTAGTCGCTACTG
TTTTCAGTGGTGCGTGCTGCCGGGATACGATCCATGTGTGCGGGCGTGCGGATCGGTACGTAGCCGGCCG
GCGGTGGTAAAACCTTGTAACCTTCAGGAAACATTGCATCGAGTTCCTCATCTGACAGCGGACGGTTGCG
TTCATCAATTTCGCGTTCCCAGCGCCATGCTTGAAGCTGTTCTTTATAATCCAGTTTATCGATACCACGT
TTCACCAGACTCACCGGCAGCTTCCAGGCACCGCTTTTATGAAATTGAAAATACAGGTTTTCCGAACCGG
CTTTCTTAT
