>Addgene plasmid #65464 | pKS011 | addgene partial sequence | sequence record 115949 | pLIC-B4-F 5'-CGTCAGACTGTCGATGAAGCCC-3'
AACCTCGGGTCGATCACGTCGCTGTATAAGAAAGCCGGTTCGGAAAACCTGTATTTTCAATTTCATAAAA
GCGGTGCCTGGAAGCTGCCGGTGAGTCTGGTGAAACGTGGTATCGATAAACTGGATTATAAAGAACAGCT
TCAAGCATGGCGCTGGGAACGCGAAATTGATGAACGCAACCGTCCGCTGTCAGATGAGGAACTCGATGCA
ATGTTTCCTGAAGGTTACAAGGTTTTACCACCGCCGGCCGGCTACGTACCGATCCGCACGCCCGCACACA
TGGATCGTATCCCGGCAGCACGCACCACTGAAAACAGTAGCGACTACAAAGATGACGATGACAAGATGGT
GAGCAAGGGCGAGGAGGATAACATGGCCATCATCAAGGAGTTCATGCGCTTCAAGGTTCACATGGAGGGC
TCCGTGAACGGCCACGAGTTCGAGATCGAGGGCGAGGGCGAGGGCCGCCCCTACGAGGGCACCCAGACCG
CCAAGCTGAAGGTGACCAAGGGTGGCCCCCTGCCCTTCGCCTGGGACATCCTGTCCCCTCAGTTCATGTA
CGGCTCCAAGGCCTACGTGAAGCACCCCGCCGACATCCCCGACTACTTGAAGCTGTCCTTCCCCGAGGGC
TTCAAGTGGGAGCGCGTGATGAACTTCGA
